>Addgene plasmid #41329 | TAL3155 | depositor partial sequence | sequence record 54968 | TAL3155 sequence 2430 bps
TCTAGAGCTAGCACCATGGACTACAAAGACCATGACGGTGATTATAAAGATCATGACATCGATTACAAGG
ATGACGATGACAAGATGGCCCCCAAGAAGAAGAGGAAGGTGGGCATTCACCGCGGGGTACCTATGGTGGA
CTTGAGGACACTCGGTTATTCGCAACAGCAACAGGAGAAAATCAAGCCTAAGGTCAGGAGCACCGTCGCG
CAACACCACGAGGCGCTTGTGGGGCATGGCTTCACTCATGCGCATATTGTCGCGCTTTCACAGCACCCTG
CGGCGCTTGGGACGGTGGCTGTCAAATACCAAGATATGATTGCGGCCCTGCCCGAAGCCACGCACGAGGC
AATTGTAGGGGTCGGTAAACAGTGGTCGGGAGCGCGAGCACTTGAGGCGCTGCTGACTGTGGCGGGTGAG
CTTAGGGGGCCTCCGCTCCAGCTCGACACCGGGCAGCTGCTGAAGATCGCGAAGAGAGGGGGAGTAACAG
CGGTAGAGGCAGTGCACGCCTGGCGCAATGCGCTCACCGGGGCCCCCTTGAACCTGACCCCAGACCAGGT
AGTCGCAATCGCGAACAATAATGGGGGAAAGCAAGCCCTGGAAACCGTGCAAAGGTTGTTGCCGGTCCTT
TGTCAAGACCACGGCCTTACACCGGAGCAAGTCGTGGCCATTGCAAGCAACATCGGTGGCAAACAGGCTC
TTGAGACGGTTCAGAGACTTCTCCCAGTTCTCTGTCAAGCCCACGGGCTGACTCCCGATCAAGTTGTAGC
GATTGCGAATAACAATGGAGGGAAACAAGCATTGGAGACTGTCCAACGGCTCCTTCCCGTGTTGTGTCAA
GCCCACGGTTTGACGCCTGCACAAGTGGTCGCCATCGCCAACAACAACGGCGGTAAGCAGGCGCTGGAAA
CAGTACAGCGCCTGCTGCCTGTACTGTGCCAGGATCATGGACTGACCCCAGACCAGGTAGTCGCAATCGC
GAACAATAATGGGGGAAAGCAAGCCCTGGAAACCGTGCAAAGGTTGTTGCCGGTCCTTTGTCAAGACCAC
GGCCTTACACCGGAGCAAGTCGTGGCCATTGCAAGCAATGGGGGTGGCAAACAGGCTCTTGAGACGGTTC
AGAGACTTCTCCCAGTTCTCTGTCAAGCCCACGGGCTGACTCCCGATCAAGTTGTAGCGATTGCGTCGAA
CATTGGAGGGAAACAAGCATTGGAGACTGTCCAACGGCTCCTTCCCGTGTTGTGTCAAGCCCACGGTTTG
ACGCCTGCACAAGTGGTCGCCATCGCCTCCAATATTGGCGGTAAGCAGGCGCTGGAAACAGTACAGCGCC
TGCTGCCTGTACTGTGCCAGGATCATGGACTGACCCCAGACCAGGTAGTCGCAATCGCGTCGAACATTGG
GGGAAAGCAAGCCCTGGAAACCGTGCAAAGGTTGTTGCCGGTCCTTTGTCAAGACCACGGCCTTACACCG
GAGCAAGTCGTGGCCATTGCATCCCACGACGGTGGCAAACAGGCTCTTGAGACGGTTCAGAGACTTCTCC
CAGTTCTCTGTCAAGCCCACGGGCTGACTCCCGATCAAGTTGTAGCGATTGCGTCCAACGGTGGAGGGAA
ACAAGCATTGGAGACTGTCCAACGGCTCCTTCCCGTGTTGTGTCAAGCCCACGGTTTGACGCCTGCACAA
GTGGTCGCCATCGCCAACAACAACGGCGGTAAGCAGGCGCTGGAAACAGTACAGCGCCTGCTGCCTGTAC
TGTGCCAGGATCATGGACTGACCCCAGACCAGGTAGTCGCAATCGCGAACAATAATGGGGGAAAGCAAGC
CCTGGAAACCGTGCAAAGGTTGTTGCCGGTCCTTTGTCAAGACCACGGCCTTACACCGGAGCAAGTCGTG
GCCATTGCAAATAATAACGGTGGCAAACAGGCTCTTGAGACGGTTCAGAGACTTCTCCCAGTTCTCTGTC
AAGCCCACGGGCTGACTCCCGATCAAGTTGTAGCGATTGCGTCGAACATTGGAGGGAAACAAGCATTGGA
GACTGTCCAACGGCTCCTTCCCGTGTTGTGTCAAGCCCACGGTTTGACGCCTGCACAAGTGGTCGCCATC
GCCAACAACAACGGCGGTAAGCAGGCGCTGGAAACAGTACAGCGCCTGCTGCCTGTACTGTGCCAGGATC
ATGGACTGACACCCGAACAGGTGGTCGCCATTGCTTCTAATGGGGGAGGACGGCCAGCCTTGGAGTCCAT
CGTAGCCCAATTGTCCAGGCCCGATCCCGCGTTGGCTGCGTTAACGAATGACCATCTGGTGGCGTTGGCA
TGTCTTGGTGGACGACCCGCGCTCGATGCAGTCAAAAAGGGTCTGCCTCATGCTCCCGCATTGATCAAAA
GAACCAACCGGCGGATTCCCGAGAGAACTTCCCATCGAGTCGCGGGATCC
