>Addgene plasmid #41329 | TAL3155 | addgene partial sequence | sequence record 56409 | JDS-TALEN-F 5'-TAGGGGTCGGTAAACAGTGG-3'
GCGCTGCTGACTGTGGCGGGTGAGCTTAGGGGGCCTCCGCTCCAGCTCGACACCGGGCAGCTGCTGAAGA
TCGCGAAGAGAGGGGGAGTAACAGCGGTAGAGGCAGTGCACGCCTGGCGCAATGCGCTCACCGGGGCCCC
CTTGAACCTGACCCCAGACCAGGTAGTCGCAATCGCGAACAATAATGGGGGAAAGCAAGCCCTGGAAACC
GTGCAAAGGTTGTTGCCGGTCCTTTGTCAAGACCACGGCCTTACACCGGAGCAAGTCGTGGCCATTGCAA
GCAACATCGGTGGCAAACAGGCTCTTGAGACGGTTCAGAGACTTCTCCCAGTTCTCTGTCAAGCCCACGG
GCTGACTCCCGATCAAGTTGTAGCGATTGCGAATAACAATGGAGGGAAACAAGCATTGGAGACTGTCCAA
CGGCTCCTTCCCGTGTTGTGTCAAGCCCACGGTTTGACGCCTGCACAAGTGGTCGCCATCGCCAACAACA
ACGGCGGTAAGCAGGCGCTGGAAACAGTACAGCGCCTGCTGCCTGTACTGTGCCAGGATCATGGACTGAC
CCCAGACCAGGTAGTCGCAATCGCGAACAATAATGGGGGAAAGCAAGCCCTGGAAACCGTGCAAAGGTTG
TTGCCGGTCCTTTGTCAAGACCACGGCCTTACACCGGAGCAAGTCGTGGCCATTGCAAGCAATGGGGGTG
GCAAACAGGCTCTTGAGACGGTTCAGAGACTTCTCCCAGTTCTCTGTCAAGCCCACGGGCTGACTCCCGA
TCAAGTTGTAGCGATTGCGTCGAACATTGGAGGGAAACAAGCATTGGAGACTGTCCAACGGCTCCTTCCC
GTGTTGTGTCAAGCCCACGGTTTGACGCCTGCACAAGTGGTCGCCATCGCCTCCAATATTGGCGGTAAGC
AGGCGCTGGAAACAGTACAGCGCCTGCTGCCTGTACTG
