[The description below was written by a language model from this plasmid's Addgene catalogue record.]
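Description:
TAL3155 is a TALEN expression plasmid built on the JDS78 backbone, a mammalian expression vector that also carries a T7 promoter. The record lists it as a high-copy plasmid propagated in bacteria under ampicillin selection. No feature table is provided, so the origin of replication and other backbone elements are not specified. The BGH reverse sequencing primer site suggests a BGH polyadenylation region downstream of the coding sequence.

The roughly 1.6 kb insert, named ZebrafishCommunity-rbfox1l-Right, encodes an engineered TAL effector repeat array. This array recognises the right half-site of a nuclease target in the zebrafish rbfox1l gene (also known as fox1l or a2bp1l). It was cloned into the backbone by restriction cloning, which destroyed the flanking sites. This placed it in frame between two backbone-encoded parts, an N-terminal 3X Flag tag and a C-terminal wild-type FokI nuclease domain, and the resulting fusion is expressed from the CMV promoter. FokI cleaves DNA only as a dimer, so this "right" monomer is meant to be used with a matching "left" TALEN that binds the opposite strand nearby. The two nuclease domains then meet over the spacer and make a double-strand break, and error-prone repair of that break can disrupt the gene.

The CMV promoter allows direct expression in mammalian cells. The T7 designation is consistent with in vitro transcription of TALEN mRNA, the usual route for delivery into zebrafish embryos, although the record does not state this use. The associated work concerns targeted gene disruption in somatic zebrafish cells using engineered TALENs. The Flag tag allows detection of the expressed nuclease.
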