Addgene plasmid #41329: TAL3155
Depositing lab: Keith Joung. Depositing organization: Massachusetts General Hospital. Publication: Targeted gene disruption in somatic zebrafish cells using engineered TALENs. Sander JD, Cade L, Khayter C, Reyon D, Peterson RT, Joung JK, Yeh JR. Nat Biotechnol. 2011 Aug 5;29(8):697-8. doi: 10.1038/nbt.1934. PubMed 21822241.
Backbone
  Vector backbone: JDS78
  Backbone manufacturer: Addgene plasmid #32290
  Backbone size w/o insert (bp): 6447
  Vector type: Mammalian Expression ; T7
Growth in bacteria
  Bacterial resistance: Ampicillin, 100 μg/mL
  Growth temperature: 37°C
  Growth strain: XL1 Blue
  Copy number: High Copy
Gene/Insert
  Gene/Insert name: ZebrafishCommunity-rbfox1l-Right (alt name: rbfox1l)
  Species: D. rerio (zebrafish)
  Insert size (bp): 1640
  Entrez Gene: rbfox1l (a.k.a. Fox-1, a2bp1l, fox1l, hm:zeh0082)
  Promoter: CMV
  Tag / fusion protein: 3X Flag (N terminal on backbone); WT FOKI (C terminal on backbone)
  Cloning method: Restriction Enzyme; 5′ cloning site N/A (destroyed during cloning); 3′ cloning site N/A (destroyed during cloning)
  Sequencing primers: 5′ CMV-F; 3′ BGH-rev
Terms and licenses: Academic/Nonprofit Terms; Industry Terms: Not Available to Industry
Depositor comments: Target binding site: TGAGGGTAAACTGGGAGT It is strongly recommended that users perform a diagnostic digest to verify this plasmid prior to use. For example, a double digest of the plasmid with BamHI and KpnI should result in two bands at 2.3kb and 5.8kb.
How to cite: TAL3155 was a gift from Keith Joung (Addgene plasmid # 41329 ; http://n2t.net/addgene:41329 ; RRID:Addgene_41329)
